Addgene plasmid #18857: pEX-SP-YFP-STIM1(23-685)
Depositing lab: Tobias Meyer. Depositing organization: Stanford University. Publication: STIM is a Ca2+ sensor essential for Ca2+-store-depletion-triggered Ca2+ influx. Liou J, Kim ML, Heo WD, Jones JT, Myers JW, Ferrell JE, Meyer T. Curr Biol. 2005 Jul 12. 15(13):1235-41. 10.1016/j.cub.2005.05.055 PubMed 16005298.
Backbone
  Vector backbone: Gateway destination
  Backbone manufacturer: Invitrogen
  Backbone size w/o insert (bp): 5000
  Vector type: Mammalian Expression
  Selectable markers: Neomycin (select with G418)
Growth in bacteria
  Bacterial resistance: Kanamycin, 50 μg/mL
  Growth temperature: 37°C
  Growth strain: DH5alpha
  Copy number: Unknown
Gene/Insert
  Gene/Insert name: Stromal interaction molecule 1 (alt name: STIM1)
  Species: H. sapiens (human)
  Insert size (bp): 1995
  Mutation: YFP is inserted between residues 1-23 (signal peptide) and residues 23-685 of STIM1. V419A. Lab plasmid MK2002.
  GenBank ID: NM_003156
  Entrez Gene: STIM1 (a.k.a. D11S4896E, GOK, IMD10, STRMK, TAM, TAM1)
  Tag / fusion protein: YFP (N terminal on backbone)
  Cloning method: Gateway Cloning; 5′ cloning site attB1 (unknown if destroyed); 3′ cloning site attB2 (unknown if destroyed)
  Sequencing primers: 5′ n/a; 3′ n/a
Terms and licenses: Academic/Nonprofit Terms; Industry Terms: Not Available to Industry
How to cite: pEX-SP-YFP-STIM1(23-685) was a gift from Tobias Meyer (Addgene plasmid # 18857 ; http://n2t.net/addgene:18857 ; RRID:Addgene_18857)
