[The description below was written by a language model from this plasmid's Addgene catalogue record and pLannotate feature annotations shown in this document.]
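Description:
pEX-SP-YFP-STIM1(23-685) is a mammalian expression plasmid of about 6.9 kb, built by Gateway recombination into an Invitrogen-derived destination vector, that encodes human stromal interaction molecule 1 (STIM1) carrying an internal yellow fluorescent protein tag. It is propagated in E. coli through a high-copy ColE1/pUC-type origin and also carries an f1 origin. A single NeoR/KanR (Tn5 aminoglycoside phosphotransferase) gene is placed behind tandem bacterial (bla) and SV40 early promoters and ends at an HSV TK polyadenylation signal. This arrangement gives kanamycin resistance in bacteria and G418 selection in mammalian cells.

Expression is driven by the CMV immediate-early enhancer and promoter and terminated by an SV40 poly(A) signal. The reading frame begins with a short STIM1 fragment that supplies the native signal peptide (residues 1-23), followed by EYFP, an attB1 site left by the Gateway reaction, and then the rest of STIM1 (residues 23-685), which is flanked downstream by attB2. Placing the fluorophore after the signal peptide rather than at the extreme N terminus should preserve signal-peptide-directed entry into the secretory pathway, so that YFP ends up at the N terminus of the mature protein. The record notes a V419A substitution in the STIM1 coding sequence. The short ble, SV40 large T antigen and bGH poly(A) fragments in the annotation are most likely backbone remnants rather than functional parts.

The associated publication identified STIM as a calcium sensor required for calcium influx triggered by store depletion. The construct therefore fits live-cell fluorescence imaging of STIM1 localisation and redistribution in transfected mammalian cells, with G418 selection available for making stable lines.
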