Features (pLannotate 1.2.2; 18 found; start..end, strand, type, name):
     61..364     +  enhancer       CMV enhancer: human cytomegalovirus immediate early enhancer
    365..568     +  promoter       CMV promoter: human cytomegalovirus (CMV) immediate early promoter
    600..671     +  CDS            STIM1 (fragment): STIM1_HUMAN - Also known as GOK From Homo sapiens (Human).
    684..1400    +  CDS            EYFP: EYFP is a basic (constitutively fluorescent) green/yellow fluorescent protein published in 1996, derived from Aequorea victoria. It is reported to be a very rapidly-maturing weak dimer with high acid sensitivity.
   1410..1434    +  protein_bind   attB1: mutant version of attB; recombination site for the Gateway® BP reaction BP Clonase™
   1434..3425    +  CDS            STIM1: STIM1_HUMAN - Also known as GOK From Homo sapiens (Human).
   3430..3454    -  protein_bind   attB2: mutant version of attB; recombination site for the Gateway® BP reaction BP Clonase™
   3458..3523    +  misc_feature   MCS: multiple cloning site
   3540..3624    +  CDS            large T antigen (fragment): large T antigen from SV40 (simian virus 40)
   3647..3768    +  polyA_signal   SV40 poly(A) signal: SV40 polyadenylation signal
   3802..4230    -  rep_origin     f1 ori (sequence partly withheld): f1 bacteriophage origin of replication; arrow indicates direction of (+) strand synthesis
   4257..4361    +  promoter       AmpR promoter: bla
   4363..4720    +  promoter       SV40 promoter: SV40 enhancer and early promoter
   4755..5549    +  CDS            NeoR/KanR: aminoglycoside phosphotransferase from Tn5; aph(3')-II (or nptII); confers resistance to neomycin, kanamycin, and G418 (Geneticin®)
   5570..5722    +  CDS            ble (fragment): BLE_KLEPN - Experimental evidence at protein level: Swiss-Prot protein existence level 1. Binding protein with a strong affinity to the bleomycin family of antibiotics. Binds to CL990; an antimitotic-antibiotic compound. From Klebsiella pneumoniae.
   5781..5828    +  polyA_signal   HSV TK poly(A) signal: herpes simplex virus thymidine kinase polyadenylation signal (Cole and Stacy, 1985)
   5919..5935    -  polyA_signal   bGH poly(A) signal (fragment): bovine growth hormone polyadenylation signal
   6157..6745    +  rep_origin     ori: high-copy-number ColE1/pMB1/pBR322/pUC origin of replication
>Addgene plasmid #18857 | pEX-SP-YFP-STIM1(23-685) | addgene full sequence | sequence record 261417 | Addgene NGS Result
TAGTTATTAATAGTAATCAATTACGGGGTCATTAGTTCATAGCCCATATATGGAGTTCCGCGTTACATAA
CTTACGGTAAATGGCCCGCCTGGCTGACCGCCCAACGACCCCCGCCCATTGACGTCAATAATGACGTATG
TTCCCATAGTAACGCCAATAGGGACTTTCCATTGACGTCAATGGGTGGAGTATTTACGGTAAACTGCCCA
CTTGGCAGTACATCAAGTGTATCATATGCCAAGTACGCCCCCTATTGACGTCAATGACGGTAAATGGCCC
GCCTGGCATTATGCCCAGTACATGACCTTATGGGACTTTCCTACTTGGCAGTACATCTACGTATTAGTCA
TCGCTATTACCATGGTGATGCGGTTTTGGCAGTACATCAATGGGCGTGGATAGCGGTTTGACTCACGGGG
ATTTCCAAGTCTCCACCCCATTGACGTCAATGGGAGTTTGTTTTGGCACCAAAATCAACGGGACTTTCCA
AAATGTCGTAACAACTCCGCCCCATTGACGCAAATGGGCGGTAGGCGTGTACGGTGGGAGGTCTATATAA
GCAGAGCTGGTTTAGTGAACCGTCAGATCCGCTAGCACCATGGATGTATGCGTCCGTCTTGCCCTGTGGC
TCCTCTGGGGACTCCTCCTGCACCAGGGCCAGAGCCTCGCACCGGTCGCCACCATGGTGAGCAAGGGCGA
GGAGCTGTTCACCGGGGTGGTGCCCATCCTGGTCGAGCTGGACGGCGACGTAAACGGCCACAAGTTCAGC
GTGTCCGGCGAGGGCGAGGGCGATGCCACCTACGGCAAGCTGACCCTGAAGTTCATCTGCACCACCGGCA
AGCTGCCCGTGCCCTGGCCCACCCTCGTGACCACCTTCGGCTACGGCCTGCAGTGCTTCGCCCGCTACCC
CGACCACATGAAGCAGCACGACTTCTTCAAGTCCGCCATGCCCGAAGGCTACGTCCAGGAGCGCACCATC
TTCTTCAAGGACGACGGCAACTACAAGACCCGCGCCGAGGTGAAGTTCGAGGGCGACACCCTGGTGAACC
GCATCGAGCTGAAGGGCATCGACTTCAAGGAGGACGGCAACATCCTGGGGCACAAGCTGGAGTACAACTA
CAACAGCCACAACGTCTATATCATGGCCGACAAGCAGAAGAACGGCATCAAGGTGAACTTCAAGATCCGC
CACAACATCGAGGACGGCAGCGTGCAGCTCGCCGACCACTACCAGCAGAACACCCCCATCGGCGACGGCC
CCGTGCTGCTGCCCGACAACCACTACCTGAGCTACCAGTCCGCCCTGAGCAAAGACCCCAACGAGAAGCG
CGATCACATGGTCCTGCTGGAGTTCGTGACCGCCGCCGGGATCACTCTCGGCATGGACGAGCTGTACAAG
TCCGGATCAACAAGTTTGTACAAAAAAGCAGGCTCCCTCAGCCATAGTCACAGTGAGAAGGCGACAGGAA
CCAGCTCGGGGGCCAACTCTGAGGAGTCCACTGCAGCAGAGTTTTGCCGAATTGACAAGCCCCTGTGTCA
CAGTGAGGATGAGAAACTCAGCTTCGAGGCAGTCCGTAACATCCACAAACTGATGGACGATGATGCCAAT
GGTGATGTGGATGTGGAAGAAAGTGATGAGTTCCTGAGGGAAGACCTCAATTACCATGACCCAACAGTGA
AACACAGCACCTTCCATGGTGAGGATAAGCTCATCAGCGTGGAGGACCTGTGGAAGGCATGGAAGTCATC
AGAAGTATACAATTGGACCGTGGATGAGGTGGTACAGTGGCTGATCACATATGTGGAGCTGCCTCAGTAT
GAGGAGACCTTCCGGAAGCTGCAGCTCAGTGGCCATGCCATGCCAAGGCTGGCTGTCACCAACACCACCA
TGACAGGGACTGTGCTGAAGATGACAGACCGGAGTCATCGGCAGAAGCTGCAGCTGAAGGCTCTGGATAC
AGTGCTCTTTGGGCCTCCTCTCTTGACTCGCCATAATCACCTCAAGGACTTCATGCTGGTGGTGTCTATC
GTTATTGGTGTGGGCGGCTGCTGGTTTGCCTATATCCAGAACCGTTACTCCAAGGAGCACATGAAGAAGA
TGATGAAGGACTTGGAGGGGTTACACCGAGCTGAGCAGAGTCTGCATGACCTTCAGGAAAGGCTGCACAA
GGCCCAGGAGGAGCACCGCACAGTGGAGGTGGAGAAGGTCCATCTGGAAAAGAAGCTGCGCGATGAGATC
AACCTTGCTAAGCAGGAAGCCCAGCGGCTGAAGGAGCTGCGGGAGGGTACTGAGAATGAGCGGAGCCGCC
AAAAATATGCTGAGGAGGAGTTGGAGCAGGTTCGGGAGGCCTTGAGGAAAGCAGAGAAGGAGCTAGAATC
TCACAGCTCATGGTATGCTCCAGAGGCCCTTCAGAAGTGGCTGCAGCTGACACATGAGGTGGAGGTGCAA
TATTACAACATCAAGAAGCAAAATGCTGAGAAGCAGCTGCTGGTGGCCAAGGAGGGGGCTGAGAAGATAA
AAAAGAAGAGAAACACACTCTTTGGCACCTTCCACGTGGCCCACAGCTCTTCCCTGGATGATGTAGATCA
TAAAATTCTAACAGCTAAGCAAGCACTGAGCGAGGCGACAGCAGCATTGCGGGAGCGCCTGCACCGCTGG
CAACAGATCGAGATCCTCTGTGGCTTCCAGATTGTCAACAACCCTGGCATCCACTCACTGGTGGCTGCCC
TCAACATAGACCCCAGCTGGATGGGCAGTACACGCCCCAACCCTGCTCACTTCATCATGACTGACGACGT
GGATGACATGGATGAGGAGATTGTGTCTCCCTTGTCCATGCAGTCCCCTAGCCTGCAGAGCAGTGTTCGG
CAGCGCCTGACGGAGCCACAGCATGGCCTGGGATCTCAGAGGGATTTGACCCATTCCGATTCGGAGTCCT
CCCTCCACATGAGTGACCGCCAGCGTGTGGCCCCCAAACCTCCTCAGATGAGCCGTGCTGCAGACGAGGC
TCTCAATGCCATGACTTCCAATGGCAGCCACCGGCTGATCGAGGGGGTCCACCCAGGGTCTCTGGTGGAG
AAACTGCCTGACAGCCCTGCCCTGGCCAAGAAGGCATTACTGGCGCTGAACCATGGGCTGGACAAGGCCC
ACAGCCTGATGGAGCTGAGCCCCTCAGCCCCACCTGGTGGCTCTCCACATTTGGATTCTTCCCGTTCTCA
CAGCCCCAGCTCCCCAGACCCAGACACACCATCTCCAGTTGGGGACAGCCGAGCCCTGCAAGCCAGCCGA
AACACACGCATTCCCCACCTGGCTGGCAAGAAGGCTGTGGCTGAGGAGGATAATGGCTCTATTGGCGAGG
AAACAGACTCCAGCCCAGGCCGGAAGAAGTTTCCCCTCAAAATCTTTAAGAAGCCTCTTAAGAAGTAGAA
CCCAGCTTTCTTGTACAAAGTGGTTGATCCGGACTCAGATCTCGAGCTCAAGCTTCGAATTCTGCAGTCG
ACGGTACCGCGGGCCCGGGATCCACCGGATCTAGATAACTGATCATAATCAGCCATACCACATTTGTAGA
GGTTTTACTTGCTTTAAAAAACCTCCCACACCTCCCCCTGAACCTGAAACATAAAATGAATGCAATTGTT
GTTGTTAACTTGTTTATTGCAGCTTATAATGGTTACAAATAAAGCAATAGCATCACAAATTTCACAAATA
AAGCATTTTTTTCACTGCATTCTAGTTGTGGTTTGTCCAAACTCATCAATGTATCTTAACGCGTAAATTG
TAAGCGTTAATATTTTGTTAAAATTCGCGTTAAATTTTTGTTAAATCAGCTCATTTTTTAACCAATAGGC
CGAAATCGGCAAAATCCCTTATAAATCAAAAGAATAGACCGAGATAGGGT
[37 nt withheld, positions 3901-3937]
AAAGAACGTGGACTCCAACGTCAAAGG
[49 nt withheld, positions 3965-4013]
T
[91 nt withheld, positions 4015-4105]
G
[124 nt withheld, positions 4107-4230]
CAGGTGGCACTTTTCGGGGAAATGTGCGCGGAACCCCTATTTGTTTATTTTTCTAAATACATTCAAATAT
GTATCCGCTCATGAGACAATAACCCTGATAAATGCTTCAATAATATTGAAAAAGGAAGAGTCCTGAGGCG
GAAAGAACCAGCTGTGGAATGTGTGTCAGTTAGGGTGTGGAAAGTCCCCAGGCTCCCCAGCAGGCAGAAG
TATGCAAAGCATGCATCTCAATTAGTCAGCAACCAGGTGTGGAAAGTCCCCAGGCTCCCCAGCAGGCAGA
AGTATGCAAAGCATGCATCTCAATTAGTCAGCAACCATAGTCCCGCCCCTAACTCCGCCCATCCCGCCCC
TAACTCCGCCCAGTTCCGCCCATTCTCCGCCCCATGGCTGACTAATTTTTTTTATTTATGCAGAGGCCGA
GGCCGCCTCGGCCTCTGAGCTATTCCAGAAGTAGTGAGGAGGCTTTTTTGGAGGCCTAGGCTTTTGCAAA
GATCGATCAAGAGACAGGATGAGGATCGTTTCGCATGATTGAACAAGATGGATTGCACGCAGGTTCTCCG
GCCGCTTGGGTGGAGAGGCTATTCGGCTATGACTGGGCACAACAGACAATCGGCTGCTCTGATGCCGCCG
TGTTCCGGCTGTCAGCGCAGGGGCGCCCGGTTCTTTTTGTCAAGACCGACCTGTCCGGTGCCCTGAATGA
ACTGCAAGACGAGGCAGCGCGGCTATCGTGGCTGGCCACGACGGGCGTTCCTTGCGCAGCTGTGCTCGAC
GTTGTCACTGAAGCGGGAAGGGACTGGCTGCTATTGGGCGAAGTGCCGGGGCAGGATCTCCTGTCATCTC
ACCTTGCTCCTGCCGAGAAAGTATCCATCATGGCTGATGCAATGCGGCGGCTGCATACGCTTGATCCGGC
TACCTGCCCATTCGACCACCAAGCGAAACATCGCATCGAGCGAGCACGTACTCGGATGGAAGCCGGTCTT
GTCGATCAGGATGATCTGGACGAAGAGCATCAGGGGCTCGCGCCAGCCGAACTGTTCGCCAGGCTCAAGG
CGAGCATGCCCGACGGCGAGGATCTCGTCGTGACCCATGGCGATGCCTGCTTGCCGAATATCATGGTGGA
AAATGGCCGCTTTTCTGGATTCATCGACTGTGGCCGGCTGGGTGTGGCGGACCGCTATCAGGACATAGCG
TTGGCTACCCGTGATATTGCTGAAGAGCTTGGCGGCGAATGGGCTGACCGCTTCCTCGTGCTTTACGGTA
TCGCCGCTCCCGATTCGCAGCGCATCGCCTTCTATCGCCTTCTTGACGAGTTCTTCTGAGCGGGACTCTG
GGGTTCGAAATGACCGACCAAGCGACGCCCAACCTGCCATCACGAGATTTCGATTCCACCGCCGCCTTCT
ATGAAAGGTTGGGCTTCGGAATCGTTTTCCGGGACGCCGGCTGGATGATCCTCCAGCGCGGGGATCTCAT
GCTGGAGTTCTTCGCCCACCCTAGGGGGAGGCTAACTGAAACACGGAAGGAGACAATACCGGAAGGAACC
CGCGCTATGACGGCAATAAAAAGACAGAATAAAACGCACGGTGTTGGGTCGTTTGTTCATAAACGCGGGG
TTCGGTCCCAGGGCTGGCACTCTGTCGATACCCCACCGAGACCCCATTGGGGCCAATACGCCCGCGTTTC
TTCCTTTTCCCCACCCCACCCCCCAAGTTCGGGTGAAGGCCCAGGGCTCGCAGCCAACGTCGGGGCGGCA
GGCCCTGCCATAGCCTCAGGTTACTCATATATACTTTAGATTGATTTAAAACTTCATTTTTAATTTAAAA
GGATCTAGGTGAAGATCCTTTTTGATAATCTCATGACCAAAATCCCTTAACGTGAGTTTTCGTTCCACTG
AGCGTCAGACCCCGTAGAAAAGATCAAAGGATCTTCTTGAGATCCTTTTTTTCTGCGCGTAATCTGCTGC
TTGCAAACAAAAAAACCACCGCTACCAGCGGTGGTTTGTTTGCCGGATCAAGAGCTACCAACTCTTTTTC
CGAAGGTAACTGGCTTCAGCAGAGCGCAGATACCAAATACTGTTCTTCTAGTGTAGCCGTAGTTAGGCCA
CCACTTCAAGAACTCTGTAGCACCGCCTACATACCTCGCTCTGCTAATCCTGTTACCAGTGGCTGCTGCC
AGTGGCGATAAGTCGTGTCTTACCGGGTTGGACTCAAGACGATAGTTACCGGATAAGGCGCAGCGGTCGG
GCTGAACGGGGGGTTCGTGCACACAGCCCAGCTTGGAGCGAACGACCTACACCGAACTGAGATACCTACA
GCGTGAGCTATGAGAAAGCGCCACGCTTCCCGAAGGGAGAAAGGCGGACAGGTATCCGGTAAGCGGCAGG
GTCGGAACAGGAGAGCGCACGAGGGAGCTTCCAGGGGGAAACGCCTGGTATCTTTATAGTCCTGTCGGGT
TTCGCCACCTCTGACTTGAGCGTCGATTTTTGTGATGCTCGTCAGGGGGGCGGAGCCTATGGAAAAACGC
CAGCAACGCGGCCTTTTTACGGTTCCTGGCCTTTTGCTGGCCTTTTGCTCACATGTTCTTTCCTGCGTTA
TCCCCTGATTCTGTGGATAACCGTATTACCGCCATGCAT
