>Addgene plasmid #18857 | pEX-SP-YFP-STIM1(23-685) | addgene partial sequence | sequence record 95846 | SV40pA-R 5'-GAAATTTGTGATGCTATTGC-3'
AGTTAACAACAACAATTGCATTCATTTTATGTTTCAGGTTCAGGGGGAGGTGTGGGAGGTTTTTTAAAGC
AAGTAAAACCTCTACAAATGTGGTATGGCTGATTATGATCAGTTATCTAGATCCGGTGGATCCCGGGCCC
GCGGTACCGTCGACTGCAGAATTCGAAGCTTGAGCTCGAGATCTGAGTCCGGATCAACCACTTTGTACAA
GAAAGCTGGGTTCTACTTCTTAAGAGGCTTCTTAAAGATTTTGAGGGGAAACTTCTTCCGGCCTGGGCTG
GAGTCTGTTTCCTCGCCAATAGAGCCATTATCCTCCTCAGCCACAGCCTTCTTGCCAGCCAGGTGGGGAA
TGCGTGTGTTTCGGCTGGCTTGCAGGGCTCGGCTGTCCCCAACTGGAGATGGTGTGTCTGGGTCTGGGGA
GCTGGGGCTGTGAGAACGGGAAGAATCCAAATGTGGAGAGCCACCAGGTGGGGCTGAGGGGCTCAGCTCC
ATCAGGCTGTGGGCCTTGTCCAGCCCATGGTTCAGCGCCAGTAATGCCTTCTTGGCCAGGGCAGGGCTGT
CAGGCAGTTTCTCCACCAGAGACCCTGGGTGGACCCCCTCGATCAGCCGGTGGCTGCCATTGGAAGTCAT
GGCATTGAGAGCCTCGTCTGCAGCACGGCTCATCTGAGGAGGTTTGGGGGCCACACGCTGGCGGTCACTC
ATGTGGAGGGAGGACTCCGAATCGGAATGGGTCAAATCCCTCTGAGATCCCAGGCCATGCTGTGGCTCCG
TCAGGCGCTGCCGAACACTGCTCTGCAGGCTAGGGGACTGCATGGACAA
