>Addgene plasmid #18857 | pEX-SP-YFP-STIM1(23-685) | addgene partial sequence | sequence record 95901 | CMV-F 5'-CGCAAATGGGCGGTAGGCGTG-3'
ATCCGCTAGCACCATGGATGTATGCGTCCGTCTTGCCCTGTGGCTCCTCTGGGGACTCCTCCTGCACCAG
GGCCAGAGCCTCGCACCGGTCGCCACCATGGTGAGCAAGGGCGAGGAGCTGTTCACCGGGGTGGTGCCCA
TCCTGGTCGAGCTGGACGGCGACGTAAACGGCCACAAGTTCAGCGTGTCCGGCGAGGGCGAGGGCGATGC
CACCTACGGCAAGCTGACCCTGAAGTTCATCTGCACCACCGGCAAGCTGCCCGTGCCCTGGCCCACCCTC
GTGACCACCTTCGGCTACGGCCTGCAGTGCTTCGCCCGCTACCCCGACCACATGAAGCAGCACGACTTCT
TCAAGTCCGCCATGCCCGAAGGCTACGTCCAGGAGCGCACCATCTTCTTCAAGGACGACGGCAACTACAA
GACCCGCGCCGAGGTGAAGTTCGAGGGCGACACCCTGGTGAACCGCATCGAGCTGAAGGGCATCGACTTC
AAGGAGGACGGCAACATCCTGGGGCACAAGCTGGAGTACAACTACAACAGCCACAACGTCTATATCATGG
CCGACAAGCAGAAGAACGGCATCAAGGTGAACTTCAAGATCCGCCACAACATCGAGGACGGCAGCGTGCA
GCTCGCCGACCACTACCAGCAGAACACCCCCATCGGCGACGGCCCCGTGCTGCTGCCCGACAACCACTAC
CTGAGCTACCAGTCCGCCCTGAGCAAAGACCCCAACGAGAAGCGCGATCACATGGTCCTGCTGGAGTTCG
TGACCGCCGCCGGGATCACTCTCGGCATGGACGA
